Addgene plasmid #187765: MAC_C_EphA7
Purpose: MAC-tagged gene expression of human EphA7
Depositing lab: Markku Varjosalo. Depositing organization: University of Helsinki, Institute of Biotechnology. Publication: Physical and functional interactome atlas of human receptor tyrosine kinases. Salokas K, Liu X, Ohman T, Chowdhury I, Gawriyski L, Keskitalo S, Varjosalo M. EMBO Rep. 2022 Apr 5:e54041. doi: 10.15252/embr.202154041. PubMed 35384245.
Backbone
  Vector backbone: MAC-tag-C
  Vector type: Mammalian Expression
Growth in bacteria
  Bacterial resistance: Ampicillin, 100 μg/mL
  Growth temperature: 37°C
  Growth strain: DH5alpha
  Copy number: High Copy
Gene/Insert
  Gene/Insert name: EphA7
  Species: H. sapiens (human)
  Entrez Gene: EPHA7 (a.k.a. EHK-3, EHK3, EK11, HEK11)
  Cloning method: Gateway Cloning
Terms and licenses: Academic/Nonprofit Terms; Industry Terms: Not Available to Industry
How to cite: MAC_C_EphA7 was a gift from Markku Varjosalo (Addgene plasmid # 187765 ; http://n2t.net/addgene:187765 ; RRID:Addgene_187765)
