[The description below was written by a language model from this plasmid's Addgene catalogue record and pLannotate feature annotations shown in this document.]
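Description:
MAC_C_EphA7 is a mammalian expression plasmid of about 9.1 kb that carries human EPHA7, an Eph-family receptor tyrosine kinase that binds GPI-anchored ephrin-A ligands, in the MAC-tag-C backbone. It is propagated in E. coli as a high-copy plasmid through a ColE1/pUC-type origin and is selected with ampicillin via the β-lactamase gene. The receptor coding sequence was introduced by Gateway cloning and sits between attB1 and attB2 sites. The annotation flags it as a fragment match to the reference protein, so the record does not establish that the match spans the entire reference sequence.

Expression is driven by the CMV enhancer and immediate early promoter. Directly downstream are two short tet operator-like matches, an arrangement consistent with tetracycline-regulated CMV expression in cells that supply the Tet repressor, although the catalogue entry does not state this. Downstream of attB2, on the same strand, lies a birA-derived biotin ligase coding sequence followed by the bGH polyadenylation signal. This fits a C-terminal tag, as the backbone name implies. The smaller affinity epitopes of the MAC-tag are not individually annotated in the feature table. A biotin ligase fused to the bait allows proximity-dependent biotinylation of neighbouring proteins.

An FRT site placed immediately upstream of a hygromycin resistance gene that has no annotated promoter of its own, followed by an SV40 poly(A) signal, points to FLP-mediated integration into a genomic FRT landing site, with hygromycin selection of stable isogenic lines. The stated purpose is MAC-tagged expression of EphA7, deposited in connection with an interactome study of human receptor tyrosine kinases.
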