Features (pLannotate 1.2.2; 24 found; start..end, strand, type, name):
    196..784     -  rep_origin     ori: high-copy-number ColE1/pMB1/pBR322/pUC origin of replication
    955..1815    -  CDS            AmpR: β-lactamase; bla; confers resistance to ampicillin, carbenicillin, and related antibiotics
   1816..1920    -  promoter       AmpR promoter: bla
   1979..2031    -  misc_feature   bom (fragment): basis of mobility region from pBR322
   2186..2565    +  enhancer       CMV enhancer: human cytomegalovirus immediate early enhancer
   2566..2769    +  promoter       CMV promoter: human cytomegalovirus (CMV) immediate early promoter
   2771..2790    +  promoter       PLtetO-1 promoter (fragment): modified phage lambda PL promoter with tet operator sites (Lutz and Bujard, 1997)
   2792..2811    +  promoter       PLtetO-1 promoter (fragment): modified phage lambda PL promoter with tet operator sites (Lutz and Bujard, 1997)
   2819..2852    +  promoter       TRE3GV promoter (fragment): 3rd-generation Tet-responsive promoter that can be activated by binding of Tet-On® 3G, optimized for retroviral and lentiviral vectors
   2987..3011    +  protein_bind   attB1: mutant version of attB; recombination site for the Gateway® BP reaction BP Clonase™
   3017..5752    +  CDS            EPHA7 (fragment): EPHA7_HUMAN - Also known as EHK3, HEK11. Experimental evidence at protein level: Swiss-Prot protein existence level 1. Receptor tyrosine kinase which binds promiscuously GPI- anchored ephrin-A family ligands residing on adjacent cells, leading to contact-dependent bidirectional signaling into neighboring cells. The signaling pathway downstream of the receptor is referred to as forward signaling while the signaling pathway downstream of the ephrin ligand is referred to as reverse signaling. Among GPI-anchored ephrin-A ligands, EFNA5 is a cognate/functional ligand for EPHA7 and their interaction
   5754..5778    -  protein_bind   attB2: mutant version of attB; recombination site for the Gateway® BP reaction BP Clonase™
   5966..6925    +  CDS            birA: BIRA_ECOLI - Also known as bioR, dhbB. Experimental evidence at protein level: Swiss-Prot protein existence level 1. Acts both as a biotin--[acetyl-CoA-carboxylase] ligase and a biotin-operon repressor. In the presence of ATP, BirA activates biotin to form the BirA-biotinyl-5'-adenylate (BirA-bio-5'-AMP or holoBirA) complex. HoloBirA can either transfer the biotinyl moiety to the biotin carboxyl carrier protein (BCCP) subunit of acetyl-CoA carboxylase, or bind to the biotin operator site and inhibit transcription of the operon. From Escherichia coli (strain K12).
   6975..7199    +  polyA_signal   bGH poly(A) signal: bovine growth hormone polyadenylation signal
   7203..7224    +  promoter       SV40 promoter (fragment): SV40 enhancer and early promoter
   7245..7478    +  rep_origin     f1 ori (fragment) (sequence partly withheld): f1 bacteriophage origin of replication; arrow indicates direction of (+) strand synthesis
   7483..7530    +  protein_bind   FRT: FLP-mediated recombination occurs in the 8-bp core sequence TCTAGAAA (Turan and Bode, 2011). FLP recombinase from the Saccharomyces cerevisiae 2μ plasmid
   7538..8560    +  CDS            HygR: aminoglycoside phosphotransferase from E. coli; aph(4)-Ia; confers resistance to hygromycin
   8570..8695    +  CDS            ble (fragment): BLE_KLEPN - Experimental evidence at protein level: Swiss-Prot protein existence level 1. Binding protein with a strong affinity to the bleomycin family of antibiotics. Binds to CL990; an antimitotic-antibiotic compound. From Klebsiella pneumoniae.
   8690..8811    +  polyA_signal   SV40 poly(A) signal: SV40 polyadenylation signal
   8884..8900    -  protein_bind   lac operator: The lac repressor binds to the lac operator to inhibit transcription in E. coli. This inhibition can be relieved by adding lactose or isopropyl-β-D-thiogalactopyranoside (IPTG). lac repressor encoded by lacI
   8908..8938    -  promoter       lac promoter: promoter for the E. coli lac operon
   8953..8974    -  protein_bind   CAP binding site: CAP binding activates transcription in the presence of cAMP. E. coli catabolite activator protein
   8987..13      -  CDS            lacI (fragment) (across the origin): lac repressor; lacI; The lac repressor binds to the lac operator to inhibit transcription in E. coli. This inhibition can be relieved by adding lactose or isopropyl-β-D-thiogalactopyranoside (IPTG).
>Addgene plasmid #187765 | MAC_C_EphA7 | addgene full sequence | sequence record 372577 | Addgene NGS Result
GCGTATTGGGCGCTCTTCCGCTTCCTCGCTCACTGACTCGCTGCGCTCGGTCGTTCGGCTGCGGCGAGCG
GTATCAGCTCACTCAAAGGCGGTAATACGGTTATCCACAGAATCAGGGGATAACGCAGGAAAGAACATGT
GAGCAAAAGGCCAGCAAAAGGCCAGGAACCGTAAAAAGGCCGCGTTGCTGGCGTTTTTCCATAGGCTCCG
CCCCCCTGACGAGCATCACAAAAATCGACGCTCAAGTCAGAGGTGGCGAAACCCGACAGGACTATAAAGA
TACCAGGCGTTTCCCCCTGGAAGCTCCCTCGTGCGCTCTCCTGTTCCGACCCTGCCGCTTACCGGATACC
TGTCCGCCTTTCTCCCTTCGGGAAGCGTGGCGCTTTCTCATAGCTCACGCTGTAGGTATCTCAGTTCGGT
GTAGGTCGTTCGCTCCAAGCTGGGCTGTGTGCACGAACCCCCCGTTCAGCCCGACCGCTGCGCCTTATCC
GGTAACTATCGTCTTGAGTCCAACCCGGTAAGACACGACTTATCGCCACTGGCAGCAGCCACTGGTAACA
GGATTAGCAGAGCGAGGTATGTAGGCGGTGCTACAGAGTTCTTGAAGTGGTGGCCTAACTACGGCTACAC
TAGAAGAACAGTATTTGGTATCTGCGCTCTGCTGAAGCCAGTTACCTTCGGAAAAAGAGTTGGTAGCTCT
TGATCCGGCAAACAAACCACCGCTGGTAGCGGTGGTTTTTTTGTTTGCAAGCAGCAGATTACGCGCAGAA
AAAAAGGATCTCAAGAAGATCCTTTGATCTTTTCTACGGGGTCTGACGCTCAGTGGAACGAAAACTCACG
TTAAGGGATTTTGGTCATGAGATTATCAAAAAGGATCTTCACCTAGATCCTTTTAAATTAAAAATGAAGT
TTTAAATCAATCTAAAGTATATATGAGTAAACTTGGTCTGACAGTTACCAATGCTTAATCAGTGAGGCAC
CTATCTCAGCGATCTGTCTATTTCGTTCATCCATAGTTGCCTGACTCCCCGTCGTGTAGATAACTACGAT
ACGGGAGGGCTTACCATCTGGCCCCAGTGCTGCAATGATACCGCGAGACCCACGCTCACCGGCTCCAGAT
TTATCAGCAATAAACCAGCCAGCCGGAAGGGCCGAGCGCAGAAGTGGTCCTGCAACTTTATCCGCCTCCA
TCCAGTCTATTAATTGTTGCCGGGAAGCTAGAGTAAGTAGTTCGCCAGTTAATAGTTTGCGCAACGTTGT
TGCCATTGCTACAGGCATCGTGGTGTCACGCTCGTCGTTTGGTATGGCTTCATTCAGCTCCGGTTCCCAA
CGATCAAGGCGAGTTACATGATCCCCCATGTTGTGCAAAAAAGCGGTTAGCTCCTTCGGTCCTCCGATCG
TTGTCAGAAGTAAGTTGGCCGCAGTGTTATCACTCATGGTTATGGCAGCACTGCATAATTCTCTTACTGT
CATGCCATCCGTAAGATGCTTTTCTGTGACTGGTGAGTACTCAACCAAGTCATTCTGAGAATAGTGTATG
CGGCGACCGAGTTGCTCTTGCCCGGCGTCAATACGGGATAATACCGCGCCACATAGCAGAACTTTAAAAG
TGCTCATCATTGGAAAACGTTCTTCGGGGCGAAAACTCTCAAGGATCTTACCGCTGTTGAGATCCAGTTC
GATGTAACCCACTCGTGCACCCAACTGATCTTCAGCATCTTTTACTTTCACCAGCGTTTCTGGGTGAGCA
AAAACAGGAAGGCAAAATGCCGCAAAAAAGGGAATAAGGGCGACACGGAAATGTTGAATACTCATACTCT
TCCTTTTTCAATATTATTGAAGCATTTATCAGGGTTATTGTCTCATGAGCGGATACATATTTGAATGTAT
TTAGAAAAATAAACAAATAGGGGTTCCGCGCACATTTCCCCGAAAAGTGCCACCTGACGTCGACGGATCG
GGAGATCTCCCGATCCCCTATGGTGCACTCTCAGTACAATCTGCTCTGATGCCGCATAGTTAAGCCAGTA
TCTGCTCCCTGCTTGTGTGTTGGAGGTCGCTGAGTAGTGCGCGAGCAAAATTTAAGCTACAACAAGGCAA
GGCTTGACCGACAATTGCATGAAGAATCTGCTTAGGGTTAGGCGTTTTGCGCTGCTTCGCGATGTACGGG
CCAGATATACGCGTTGACATTGATTATTGACTAGTTATTAATAGTAATCAATTACGGGGTCATTAGTTCA
TAGCCCATATATGGAGTTCCGCGTTACATAACTTACGGTAAATGGCCCGCCTGGCTGACCGCCCAACGAC
CCCCGCCCATTGACGTCAATAATGACGTATGTTCCCATAGTAACGCCAATAGGGACTTTCCATTGACGTC
AATGGGTGGAGTATTTACGGTAAACTGCCCACTTGGCAGTACATCAAGTGTATCATATGCCAAGTACGCC
CCCTATTGACGTCAATGACGGTAAATGGCCCGCCTGGCATTATGCCCAGTACATGACCTTATGGGACTTT
CCTACTTGGCAGTACATCTACGTATTAGTCATCGCTATTACCATGGTGATGCGGTTTTGGCAGTACATCA
ATGGGCGTGGATAGCGGTTTGACTCACGGGGATTTCCAAGTCTCCACCCCATTGACGTCAATGGGAGTTT
GTTTTGGCACCAAAATCAACGGGACTTTCCAAAATGTCGTAACAACTCCGCCCCATTGACGCAAATGGGC
GGTAGGCGTGTACGGTGGGAGGTCTATATAAGCAGAGCTCTCCCTATCAGTGATAGAGATCTCCCTATCA
GTGATAGAGATCGTCGACGAGCTCGTTTAGTGAACCGTCAGATCGCCTGGAGACGCCATCCACGCTGTTT
TGACCTCCATAGAAGACACCGGGACCGATCCAGCCTCCGGACTCTAGCGTTTAAACTTAAGCTTGGTACC
GAGCTCGGATCCACTAGTCCAGTGTGGTGGAATTCTGCAGATATCAACAAGTTTGTACAAAAAAGCAGGC
TCCACCATGGTTTTTCAAACTCGGTACCCTTCATGGATTATTTTATGCTACATCTGGCTGCTCCGCTTTG
CACACACAGGGGAGGCGCAGGCTGCGAAGGAAGTACTACTGCTGGATTCTAAAGCACAACAAACAGAGTT
GGAGTGGATTTCCTCTCCACCCAATGGGTGGGAAGAAATTAGTGGTTTGGATGAGAACTATACCCCGATA
CGAACATACCAGGTGTGCCAAGTCATGGAGCCCAACCAAAACAACTGGCTGCGGACTAACTGGATTTCCA
AAGGCAATGCACAAAGGATTTTTGTAGAATTGAAATTCACCCTGAGGGATTGTAACAGTCTTCCTGGAGT
ACTGGGAACTTGCAAGGAAACATTTAATTTGTACTATTATGAAACAGACTATGACACTGGCAGGAATATA
AGAGAAAACCTCTATGTAAAAATAGACACCATTGCTGCAGATGAAAGTTTTACCCAAGGTGACCTTGGTG
AAAGAAAGATGAAGCTTAACACTGAGGTGAGAGAGATTGGACCTTTGTCCAAAAAGGGATTCTATCTTGC
CTTTCAGGATGTAGGGGCTTGCATAGCTTTGGTTTCTGTCAAAGTGTACTACAAGAAGTGCTGGTCCATT
ATTGAGAACTTAGCTATCTTTCCAGATACAGTGACTGGTTCAGAATTTTCCTCTTTAGTCGAGGTTCGAG
GGACATGTGTCAGCAGTGCAGAGGAAGAAGCGGAAAACGCCCCCAGGATGCACTGCAGTGCAGAAGGAGA
ATGGTTAGTGCCCATTGGAAAATGTATCTGCAAAGCAGGCTACCAGCAAAAAGGAGACACTTGTGAACCC
TGTGGCCGTGGGTTCTACAAGTCTTCCTCTCAAGATCTTCAGTGCTCTCGTTGTCCAACTCACAGTTTTT
CTGATAAAGAAGGCTCCTCCAGATGTGAATGTGAAGATGGGTATTACAGGGCTCCATCTGACCCACCATA
CGTTGCATGCACAAGGCCTCCATCTGCACCACAGAACCTCATTTTCAACATCAACCAAACCACAGTAAGT
TTGGAATGGAGTCCTCCTGCAGACAATGGGGGAAGAAACGATGTGACCTACAGAATATTGTGTAAGCGGT
GCAGTTGGGAGCAGGGCGAATGTGTTCCCTGTGGGAGTAACATTGGATACATGCCCCAGCAGACTGGATT
AGAGGATAACTATGTCACTGTCATGGACCTGCTAGCCCACGCTAATTATACTTTTGAAGTTGAAGCTGTA
AATGGAGTTTCTGACTTAAGCCGATCCCAGAGGCTCTTTGCTGCTGTCAGTATCACCACTGGTCAAGCAG
CTCCCTCGCAAGTGAGCGGAGTAATGAAGGAGAGAGTACTGCAGCGGAGTGTCGAGCTTTCCTGGCAGGA
ACCAGAGCATCCCAATGGAGTCATCACAGAATATGAAATCAAGTATTACGAGAAAGATCAAAGGGAACGG
ACCTACTCAACAGTAAAAACCAAGTCTACTTCAGCCTCCATTAATAATCTGAAACCAGGAACAGTGTATG
TTTTCCAGATTCGGGCTTTTACTGCTGCTGGTTATGGAAATTACAGTCCCAGACTTGATGTTGCTACACT
AGAGGAAGCTACAGGTAAAATGTTTGAAGCTACAGCTGTCTCCAGTGAACAGAATCCTGTTATTATCATT
GCTGTGGTTGCTGTAGCTGGGACCATCATTTTGGTGTTCATGGTCTTTGGCTTCATCATTGGGAGAAGGC
ACTGTGGTTATAGCAAAGCTGACCAAGAAGGCGATGAAGAGCTTTACTTTCATTGCACCAAAACCTACAT
TGACCCTGAAACCTATGAGGACCCAAATAGAGCTGTCCATCAATTCGCCAAGGAGCTAGATGCCTCCTGT
ATTAAAATTGAGCGTGTGATTGGTGCAGGAGAATTCGGTGAAGTCTGCAGTGGCCGTTTGAAACTTCCAG
GGAAAAGAGATGTTGCAGTAGCCATAAAAACCCTGAAAGTTGGTTACACAGAAAAACAAAGGAGAGACTT
TTTGTGTGAAGCAAGCATCATGGGGCAGTTTGACCACCCAAATGTTGTCCATTTGGAAGGGGTTGTTACA
AGAGGGAAACCAGTCATGATAGTAATAGAGTTCATGGAAAATGGAGCCCTAGATGCATTTCTCAGGAAAC
ATGATGGGCAATTTACAGTCATTCAGTTAGTAGGAATGCTGAGAGGAATTGCTGCTGGAATGAGATATTT
GGCTGATATGGGATATGTTCACAGGGACCTTGCAGCTCGCAATATTCTTGTCAACAGCAATCTCGTTTGT
AAAGTGTCAGATTTTGGCCTGTCCCGAGTTATAGAGGATGATCCAGAAGCTGTCTATACAACTACTGGTG
GAAAAATTCCAGTAAGGTGGACAGCACCCGAAGCCATCCAGTACCGGAAATTCACATCAGCCAGTGATGT
ATGGAGCTATGGAATAGTCATGTGGGAAGTTATGTCTTATGGAGAAAGACCTTATTGGGACATGTCAAAT
CAAGATGTTATAAAAGCAATAGAAGAAGGTTATCGTTTACCAGCACCCATGGACTGCCCAGCTGGCCTTC
ACCAGCTAATGTTGGATTGTTGGCAAAAGGAGCGTGCTGAAAGGCCAAAATTTGAACAGATAGTTGGAAT
TCTAGACAAAATGATTCGAAACCCAAATAGTCTGAAAACTCCCCTGGGAACTTGTAGTAGGCCAATAAGC
CCTCTTCTGGATGACCCAGCTTTCTTGTACAAAGTGGTTGATATCAAGGCCGCCGACATCACCAGCCTGT
ACAAGAAAGTGGGGTGGAGCCATCCCCAGTTCGAGAAGGGCGGAGGATCTGGCGGCGGAAGCGGCGGAGG
AAGCTGGTCCCACCCTCAGTTTGAGAAAGGCACCGAGCTGGGCAGCACCATGGCCAGCTACCCCTACGAC
GTGCCCGACTACGCCAAGGACAACACCGTGCCCCTGAAGCTGATCGCCCTGCTGGCCAACGGCGAGTTCC
ACTCTGGCGAGCAGCTGGGCGAGACACTGGGCATGAGCAGAGCCGCCATCAACAAGCACATCCAGACCCT
GCGGGACTGGGGCGTGGACGTGTTCACAGTGCCCGGCAAGGGCTACAGCCTGCCCGAGCCCATCCAGCTG
CTGAACGCCAAGCAGATCCTGGGCCAGCTGGATGGCGGATCTGTGGCCGTGCTGCCCGTGATCGACAGCA
CCAACCAGTATCTGCTCGACCGGATCGGCGAGCTGAAGTCCGGCGACGCCTGTATCGCCGAGTACCAGCA
GGCCGGCAGAGGCGGCAGGGGCAGAAAGTGGTTCAGCCCCTTCGGCGCCAACCTGTACCTGAGCATGTTC
TGGAGACTGGAACAGGGCCCAGCCGCCGCTATTGGCCTGAGCCTGGTCATCGGCATCGTGATGGCCGAGG
TGCTGCGGAAGCTGGGCGCCGACAAAGTGCGCGTGAAGTGGCCCAACGACCTGTATCTGCAGGACCGGAA
GCTGGCCGGCATCCTGGTGGAACTGACCGGCAAAACAGGCGACGCCGCCCAGATCGTGATCGGCGCTGGC
ATCAACATGGCCATGCGGCGGGTGGAAGAGAGCGTGGTCAACCAGGGCTGGATCACCCTGCAGGAAGCCG
GCATCAACCTGGACCGGAACACCCTGGCCGCCATGCTGATCAGAGAGCTGAGAGCCGCCCTGGAACTGTT
CGAGCAGGAAGGCCTGGCCCCCTACCTGAGCAGATGGGAGAAGCTGGACAACTTCATCAACCGGCCCGTG
AAACTGATCATCGGCGACAAAGAGATCTTCGGCATCAGCCGGGGCATCGACAAGCAGGGGGCCCTGCTCC
TGGAACAGGACGGCATCATCAAGCCCTGGATGGGCGGCGAGATCAGCCTGCGGAGCGCCGAGAAGTGATG
ACTCGAGTCTAGAGGGCCCGTTTAAACCCGCTGATCAGCCTCGACTGTGCCTTCTAGTTGCCAGCCATCT
GTTGTTTGCCCCTCCCCCGTGCCTTCCTTGACCCTGGAAGGTGCCACTCCCACTGTCCTTTCCTAATAAA
ATGAGGAAATTGCATCGCATTGTCTGAGTAGGTGTCATTCTATTCTGGGGGGTGGGGTGGGGCAGGACAG
CAAGGGGGAGGATTGGGAAGACAATAGCAGGCATGCTGGGGATGCGGTGGGCTCTATGGCTTCTGAGGCG
GAAAGAACCAGCTGGGGCTCTAGGGGGTATCCCC
[124 nt withheld, positions 7245-7368]
C
[91 nt withheld, positions 7370-7460]
AGGGTGATGGTTCACGTACCTAGAAGTTCCTATTCCGAAGTTCCTATTCTCTAGAAAGTATAGGAACTTC
CTTGGCCAAAAAGCCTGAACTCACCGCGACGTCTGTCGAGAAGTTTCTGATCGAAAAGTTCGACAGCGTC
TCCGACCTGATGCAGCTCTCGGAGGGCGAAGAATCTCGTGCTTTCAGCTTCGATGTAGGAGGGCGTGGAT
ATGTCCTGCGGGTAAATAGCTGCGCCGATGGTTTCTACAAAGATCGTTATGTTTATCGGCACTTTGCATC
GGCCGCGCTCCCGATTCCGGAAGTGCTTGACATTGGGGAATTCAGCGAGAGCCTGACCTATTGCATCTCC
CGCCGTGCACAGGGTGTCACGTTGCAAGACCTGCCTGAAACCGAACTGCCCGCTGTTCTGCAGCCGGTCG
CGGAGGCCATGGATGCGATCGCTGCGGCCGATCTTAGCCAGACGAGCGGGTTCGGCCCATTCGGACCGCA
AGGAATCGGTCAATACACTACATGGCGTGATTTCATATGCGCGATTGCTGATCCCCATGTGTATCACTGG
CAAACTGTGATGGACGACACCGTCAGTGCGTCCGTCGCGCAGGCTCTCGATGAGCTGATGCTTTGGGCCG
AGGACTGCCCCGAAGTCCGGCACCTCGTGCACGCGGATTTCGGCTCCAACAATGTCCTGACGGACAATGG
CCGCATAACAGCGGTCATTGACTGGAGCGAGGCGATGTTCGGGGATTCCCAATACGAGGTCGCCAACATC
TTCTTCTGGAGGCCGTGGTTGGCTTGTATGGAGCAGCAGACGCGCTACTTCGAGCGGAGGCATCCGGAGC
TTGCAGGATCGCCGCGGCTCCGGGCGTATATGCTCCGCATTGGTCTTGACCAACTCTATCAGAGCTTGGT
TGACGGCAATTTCGATGATGCAGCTTGGGCGCAGGGTCGATGCGACGCAATCGTCCGATCCGGAGCCGGG
ACTGTCGGGCGTACACAAATCGCCCGCAGAAGCGCGGCCGTCTGGACCGATGGCTGTGTAGAAGTACTCG
CCGATAGTGGAAACCGACGCCCCAGCACTCGTCCGAGGGCAAAGGAATAGCACGTACTACGAGATTTCGA
TTCCACCGCCGCCTTCTATGAAAGGTTGGGCTTCGGAATCGTTTTCCGGGACGCCGGCTGGATGATCCTC
CAGCGCGGGGATCTCATGCTGGAGTTCTTCGCCCACCCCAACTTGTTTATTGCAGCTTATAATGGTTACA
AATAAAGCAATAGCATCACAAATTTCACAAATAAAGCATTTTTTTCACTGCATTCTAGTTGTGGTTTGTC
CAAACTCATCAATGTATCTTATCATGTCTGTATACCGTCGACCTCTAGCTAGAGCTTGGCGTAATCATGG
TCATAGCTGTTTCCTGTGTGAAATTGTTATCCGCTCACAATTCCACACAACATACGAGCCGGAAGCATAA
AGTGTAAAGCCTGGGGTGCCTAATGAGTGAGCTAACTCACATTAATTGCGTTGCGCTCACTGCCCGCTTT
CCAGTCGGGAAACCTGTCGTGCCAGCTGCATTAATGAATCGGCCAACGCGCGGGGAGAGGCGGTTT
